>Addgene plasmid #1449 | pPD50_14 | depositor full sequence | sequence record 60 | Author sequence
ATGACCATGATTACGCCAAGCTTGCATGCCTGCAGGTCGACTCTAGAGGATCAAGAGCATTTGAATCAGA
ATATGGAGAACGGAGCATGAGCATTTTCGAAGTTTTTTAGATGCACTAGAACAAAGCGTGTTGGCTTCCT
CTGAGCCCGCTTTCCTTATATACCCGCATTCTGCAGCCTTACAGAATGTTCTAGAAGGTCCTAGATGCAT
TCGTTTGAAAATACTCCCGGTGGGTGCAAAGAGACGCAGACGGAAAATGTATCTGGGTCTCTTTATTGTG
TACACTACTTTTCCATGTACCGAATGTGAGTCGCCCTCCTTTTGCAACAAGCAGCTCGAATGTTCTAGAA
AAAGGTGGAAAATAGTATAAATACCGTTGAAAATAAATACCGAACAACATTTGCTCTAATTGTGAAATTA
GAAATCTTCAAACTATAATCATCTCACTGGATCCCCGGGATTGGCCAAAGGACCCAAAGGTATGTTTCGA
ATGATACTAACATAACATAGAACATTTTCAGGAGGACCCTTGGCTAGAGGATCCCCGGGTACCGAGCTCA
GAAAAAATGACTGCTCCAAAGAAGAAGCGTAAGGTACCGGTGGGTGAAGACCAGAAACAGCACCTCGAAC
TGAGCCGCGATATTGCCCAGCGTTTCAACGCGCTGTATGGCGAGATCGATCCCGTCGTTTTACAACGTCG
TGACTGGGAAAACCCTGGCGTTACCCAACTTAATCGCCTTGCAGCACATCCCCCTTTCGCCAGCTGGCGT
AATAGCGAAGAGGCCCGCACCGATCGCCCTTCCCAACAGTTGCGCAGCCTGAATGGCGAATGGCGCTTTG
CCTGGTTTCCGGCACCAGAAGCGGTGCCGGAAAGCTGGCTGGAGTGCGATCTTCCTGAGGCCGATACTGT
CGTCGTCCCCTCAAACTGGCAGATGCACGGTTACGATGCGCCCATCTACACCAACGTGACCTATCCCATT
ACGGTCAATCCGCCGTTTGTTCCCACGGAGAATCCGACGGGTTGTTACTCGCTCACATTTAATGTTGATG
AAAGCTGGCTACAGGAAGGCCAGACGCGAATTATTTTTGATGGCGTTAACTCGGCGTTTCATCTGTGGTG
CAACGGGCGCTGGGTCGGTTACGGCCAGGACAGTCGTTTGCCGTCTGAATTTGACCTGAGCGCATTTTTA
CGCGCCGGAGAAAACCGCCTCGCGGTGATGGTGCTGCGCTGGAGTGACGGCAGTTATCTGGAAGATCAGG
ATATGTGGCGGATGAGCGGCATTTTCCGTGACGTCTCGTTGCTGCATAAACCGACTACACAAATCAGCGA
TTTCCATGTTGCCACTCGCTTTAATGATGATTTCAGCCGCGCTGTACTGGAGGCTGAAGTTCAGATGTGC
GGCGAGTTGCGTGACTACCTACGGGTAACAGTTTCTTTATGGCAGGGTGAAACGCAGGTCGCCAGCGGCA
CCGCGCCTTTCGGCGGTGAAATTATCGATGAGCGTGGTGGTTATGCCGATCGCGTCACACTACGTCTGAA
CGTCGAAAACCCGAAACTGTGGAGCGCCGAAATCCCGAATCTCTATCGTGCGGTGGTTGAACTGCACACC
GCCGACGGCACGCTGATTGAAGCAGAAGCCTGCGATGTCGGTTTCCGCGAGGTGCGGATTGAAAATGGTC
TGCTGCTGCTGAACGGCAAGCCGTTGCTGATTCGAGGCGTTAACCGTCACGAGCATCATCCTCTGCATGG
TCAGGTCATGGATGAGCAGACGATGGTGCAGGATATCCTGCTGATGAAGCAGAACAACTTTAACGCCGTG
CGCTGTTCGCATTATCCGAACCATCCGCTGTGGTACACGCTGTGCGACCGCTACGGCCTGTATGTGGTGG
ATGAAGCCAATATTGAAACCCACGGCATGGTGCCAATGAATCGTCTGACCGATGATCCGCGCTGGCTACC
GGCGATGAGCGAACGCGTAACGCGAATGGTGCAGCGCGATCGTAATCACCCGAGTGTGATCATCTGGTCG
CTGGGGAATGAATCAGGCCACGGCGCTAATCACGACGCGCTGTATCGCTGGATCAAATCTGTCGATCCTT
CCCGCCCGGTGCAGTATGAAGGCGGCGGAGCCGACACCACGGCCACCGATATTATTTGCCCGATGTACGC
GCGCGTGGATGAAGACCAGCCCTTCCCGGCTGTGCCGAAATGGTCCATCAAAAAATGGCTTTCGCTACCT
GGAGAGACGCGCCCGCTGATCCTTTGCGAATACGCCCACGCGATGGGTAACAGTCTTGGCGGTTTCGCTA
AATACTGGCAGGCGTTTCGTCAGTATCCCCGTTTACAGGGCGGCTTCGTCTGGGACTGGGTGGATCAGTC
GCTGATTAAATATGATGAAAACGGCAACCCGTGGTCGGCTTACGGCGGTGATTTTGGCGATACGCCGAAC
GATCGCCAGTTCTGTATGAACGGTCTGGTCTTTGCCGACCGCACGCCGCATCCAGCGCTGACGGAAGCAA
AACACCAGCAGCAGTTTTTCCAGTTCCGTTTATCCGGGCAAACCATCGAAGTGACCAGCGAATACCTGTT
CCGTCATAGCGATAACGAGCTCCTGCACTGGATGGTGGCGCTGGATGGTAAGCCGCTGGCAAGCGGTGAA
GTGCCTCTGGATGTCGCTCCACAAGGTAAACAGTTGATTGAACTGCCTGAACTACCGCAGCCGGAGAGCG
CCGGGCAACTCTGGCTCACAGTACGCGTAGTGCAACCGAACGCGACCGCATGGTCAGAAGCCGGGCACAT
CAGCGCCTGGCAGCAGTGGCGTCTGGCGGAAAACCTCAGTGTGACGCTCCCCGCCGCGTCCCACGCCATC
CCGCATCTGACCACCAGCGAAATGGATTTTTGCATCGAGCTGGGTAATAAGCGTTGGCAATTTAACCGCC
AGTCAGGCTTTCTTTCACAGATGTGGATTGGCGATAAAAAACAACTGCTGACGCCGCTGCGCGATCAGTT
CACCCGTGCACCGCTGGATAACGACATTGGCGTAAGTGAAGCGACCCGCATTGACCCTAACGCCTGGGTC
GAACGCTGGAAGGCGGCGGGCCATTACCAGGCCGAAGCAGCGTTGTTGCAGTGCACGGCAGATACACTTG
CTGATGCGGTGCTGATTACGACCGCTCACGCGTGGCAGCATCAGGGGAAAACCTTATTTATCAGCCGGAA
AACCTACCGGATTGATGGTAGTGGTCAAATGGCGATTACCGTTGATGTTGAAGTGGCGAGCGATACACCG
CATCCGGCGCGGATTGGCCTGAACTGCCAGCTGGCGCAGGTAGCAGAGCGGGTAAACTGGCTCGGATTAG
GGCCGCAAGAAAACTATCCCGACCGCCTTACTGCCGCCTGTTTTGACCGCTGGGATCTGCCATTGTCAGA
CATGTATACCCCGTACGTCTTCCCGAGCGAAAACGGTCTGCGCTGCGGGACGCGCGAATTGAATTATGGC
CCACACCAGTGGCGCGGCGACTTCCAGTTCAACATCAGCCGCTACAGTCAACAGCAACTGATGGAAACCA
GCCATCGCCATCTGCTGCACGCGGAAGAAGGCACATGGCTGAATATCGACGGTTTCCATATGGGGATTGG
TGGCGACGACTCCTGGAGCCCGTCAGTATCGGCGGAATTCCAACTGAGCGCCGGTCGCTACCATTACCAA
CTTGTCTGGTGTCAAAAATAATAGGCCTACTAGCGTCGACGGTACCATGGTATTGATATCTGAGCTCCGC
ATCGGCCGCTGTCATCAGATCGCCATCTCGCGCCCGTGCCTCTGACTTCTAAGTCCAATTACTCTTCAAC
ATCCCTACATGCTCTTTCTCCCTGTGCTCCCACCCCCTATTTTTGTTATTATCAAAAAACTTCTCTTAAT
TTCTTTGTTTTTTAGCTTCTTTTAAGTCACCTCTAACAATGAAATTGTGTAGATTCAAAAATAGAATTAA
TTCGTAATAAAAAGTCGAAAAAAATTGTGCTCCCTCCCCCCATTAATAATAATTCTATCCCAAAATCTAC
ACAATGTTCTGTGTACACTTCTTATGTTTTTTACTTCTGATAAATTTTTTTGAAACATCATAGAAAAAAC
CGCACACAAAATACCTTATCATATGTTACGTTTCAGTTTATGACCGCAATTTTTATTTCTTCGCACGTCT
GGGCCTCTCATGACGTCAAATCATGCTCATCGTGAAAAAGTTTTGGAGTATTTTTGGAATTTTTCAATCA
AGTGAAAGTTTATGAAATTAATTTTCCTGCTTTTGCTTTTTGGGGTTTCCCCTATTGTTTGTCAAGATTT
CGAGGACGGCGTTTTTCTTGCTAAAATCACAAGTATTGATGAGCACGATGCAAGAAAGATCGGAAGAAGG
TTTGGGTTTGAGGCTCAGTGGAAGGTGAGTAGAAGTTGATAATTTGAAAGTGGAGTAGTGTCTATGGGGT
TTTTGCCTTAAATGACAGAATACATTCCCAATATACCAAACATAACTGTTTCCTACTAGTCGGCCGTACG
GGCCCTTTCGTCTCGCGCGTTTCGGTGATGACGGTGAAAACCTCTGACACATGCAGCTCCCGGAGACGGT
CACAGCTTGTCTGTAAGCGGATGCCGGGAGCAGACAAGCCCGTCAGGGCGCGTCAGCGGGTGTTGGCGGG
TGTCGGGGCTGGCTTAACTATGCGGCATCAGAGCAGATTGTACTGAGAGTGCACCATATGCGGTGTGAAA
TACCGCACAGATGCGTAAGGAGAAAATACCGCATCAGGCGGCCTTAAGGGCCTCGTGATACGCCTATTTT
TATAGGTTAATGTCATGATAATAATGGTTTCTTAGACGTCAGGTGGCACTTTTCGGGGAAATGTGCGCGG
AACCCCTATTTGTTTATTTTTCTAAATACATTCAAATATGTATCCGCTCATGAGACAATAACCCTGATAA
ATGCTTCAATAATATTGAAAAAGGAAGAGTATGAGTATTCAACATTTCCGTGTCGCCCTTATTCCCTTTT
TTGCGGCATTTTGCCTTCCTGTTTTTGCTCACCCAGAAACGCTGGTGAAAGTAAAAGATGCTGAAGATCA
GTTGGGTGCACGAGTGGGTTACATCGAACTGGATCTCAACAGCGGTAAGATCCTTGAGAGTTTTCGCCCC
GAAGAACGTTTTCCAATGATGAGCACTTTTAAAGTTCTGCTATGTGGCGCGGTATTATCCCGTATTGACG
CCGGGCAAGAGCAACTCGGTCGCCGCATACACTATTCTCAGAATGACTTGGTTGAGTACTCACCAGTCAC
AGAAAAGCATCTTACGGATGGCATGACAGTAAGAGAATTATGCAGTGCTGCCATAACCATGAGTGATAAC
ACTGCGGCCAACTTACTTCTGACAACGATCGGAGGACCGAAGGAGCTAACCGCTTTTTTGCACAACATGG
GGGATCATGTAACTCGCCTTGATCGTTGGGAACCGGAGCTGAATGAAGCCATACCAAACGACGAGCGTGA
CACCACGATGCCTGTAGCAATGGCAACAACGTTGCGCAAACTATTAACTGGCGAACTACTTACTCTAGCT
TCCCGGCAACAATTAATAGACTGGATGGAGGCGGATAAAGTTGCAGGACCACTTCTGCGCTCGGCCCTTC
CGGCTGGCTGGTTTATTGCTGATAAATCTGGAGCCGGTGAGCGTGGGTCTCGCGGTATCATTGCAGCACT
GGGGCCAGATGGTAAGCCCTCCCGTATCGTAGTTATCTACACGACGGGGAGTCAGGCAACTATGGATGAA
CGAAATAGACAGATCGCTGAGATAGGTGCCTCACTGATTAAGCATTGGTAACTGTCAGACCAAGTTTACT
CATATATACTTTAGATTGATTTAAAACTTCATTTTTAATTTAAAAGGATCTAGGTGAAGATCCTTTTTGA
TAATCTCATGACCAAAATCCCTTAACGTGAGTTTTCGTTCCACTGAGCGTCAGACCCCGTAGAAAAGATC
AAAGGATCTTCTTGAGATCCTTTTTTTCTGCGCGTAATCTGCTGCTTGCAAACAAAAAAACCACCGCTAC
CAGCGGTGGTTTGTTTGCCGGATCAAGAGCTACCAACTCTTTTTCCGAAGGTAACTGGCTTCAGCAGAGC
GCAGATACCAAATACTGTCCTTCTAGTGTAGCCGTAGTTAGGCCACCACTTCAAGAACTCTGTAGCACCG
CCTACATACCTCGCTCTGCTAATCCTGTTACCAGTGGCTGCTGCCAGTGGCGATAAGTCGTGTCTTACCG
GGTTGGACTCAAGACGATAGTTACCGGATAAGGCGCAGCGGTCGGGCTGAACGGGGGGTTCGTGCACACA
GCCCAGCTTGGAGCGAACGACCTACACCGAACTGAGATACCTACAGCGTGAGCATTGAGAAAGCGCCACG
CTTCCCGAAGGGAGAAAGGCGGACAGGTATCCGGTAAGCGGCAGGGTCGGAACAGGAGAGCGCACGAGGG
AGCTTCCAGGGGGAAACGCCTGGTATCTTTATAGTCCTGTCGGGTTTCGCCACCTCTGACTTGAGCGTCG
ATTTTTGTGATGCTCGTCAGGGGGGCGGAGCCTATGGAAAAACGCCAGCAACGCGGCCTTTTTACGGTTC
CTGGCCTTTTGCTGGCCTTTTGCTCACATGTTCTTTCCTGCGTTATCCCCTGATTCTGTGGATAACCGTA
TTACCGCCTTTGAGTGAGCTGATACCGCTCGCCGCAGCCGAACGACCGAGCGCAGCGAGTCAGTGAGCGA
GGAAGCGGAAGAGCGCCCAATACGCAAACCGCCTCTCCCCGCGCGTTGGCCGATTCATTAATGCAGCTGG
CACGACAGGTTTCCCGACTGGAAAGCGGGCAGTGAGCGCAACGCAATTAATGTGAGTTAGCTCACTCATT
AGGCACCCCAGGCTTTACACTTTATGCTTCCGGCTCGTATGTTGTGTGGAATTGTGAGCGGATAACAATT
TCACACAGGAAACAGCT
Features (pLannotate 1.2.2; 14 found; start..end, strand, type, name):
     18..52      -  misc_feature   MCS (fragment): pUC18/19 multiple cloning site
    534..559     -  misc_feature   MCS (fragment): pUC18/19 multiple cloning site
    594..677     +  CDS            trpS (fragment): SYW_ECOLI - Experimental evidence at protein level: Swiss-Prot protein existence level 1. Catalyzes the attachment of tryptophan to tRNA(Trp). Amino acylates tRNA(Trp) with both L- and D-tryptophan, although D-tryptophan is a poor substrate (PubMed:10918062). From Escherichia coli (strain K12).
    684..3731    +  CDS            lacZ: β-galactosidase; lacZ
   4282..4434    +  CDS            aex-5 (fragment): AEX5_CAEEL - Also known as kpc-3 From Caenorhabditis elegans.
   4562..4597    +  CDS            rop (fragment): Rop protein, which maintains plasmids at low copy number; rop
   4699..4798    +  misc_feature   bom (fragment): basis of mobility region from pBR322
   4896..5000    +  promoter       AmpR promoter: bla
   5001..5861    +  CDS            AmpR: β-lactamase; bla; confers resistance to ampicillin, carbenicillin, and related antibiotics
   6032..6620    +  rep_origin     ori: high-copy-number ColE1/pMB1/pBR322/pUC origin of replication
   6803..6895    +  CDS            lacI (fragment): lac repressor; lacI; The lac repressor binds to the lac operator to inhibit transcription in E. coli. This inhibition can be relieved by adding lactose or isopropyl-β-D-thiogalactopyranoside (IPTG).
   6908..6929    +  protein_bind   CAP binding site: CAP binding activates transcription in the presence of cAMP. E. coli catabolite activator protein
   6944..6974    +  promoter       lac promoter: promoter for the E. coli lac operon
   6982..6998    +  protein_bind   lac operator: The lac repressor binds to the lac operator to inhibit transcription in E. coli. This inhibition can be relieved by adding lactose or isopropyl-β-D-thiogalactopyranoside (IPTG). lac repressor encoded by lacI
