[The description below was written by a language model from this plasmid's Addgene catalogue record and pLannotate feature annotations shown in this document.]
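Description:
pPD50_14 is a Caenorhabditis elegans expression vector from the 1995 Fire Lab Vector Kit, catalogued as an empty backbone of about 7 kb with no gene insert; the parental backbone is listed as unknown. It is propagated in E. coli through a high-copy ColE1/pUC-type origin and selected with ampicillin via the bla (AmpR) gene and its promoter. Remnants typical of pUC/pBR322-derived plasmids are also detected, including fragments of rop, the bom region and lacI, plus a CAP binding site, lac promoter and lac operator lying just upstream of two pUC18/19 polylinker fragments.

The components are recorded in the tag field rather than as an insert: 5' regions of hsp16-41 and hsp16-2, a synthetic intron (IVSA), an SV40 nuclear localization signal, and the N- and C-terminal portions of lacZ. The hsp16 genes are small heat-shock protein genes of the worm, so this arrangement points to a heat-shock-inducible reporter in which β-galactosidase is directed to the nucleus, where staining is easier to assign to individual cells. The intron is a standard addition for improving transgene expression in C. elegans.

The automated annotation confirms a full-length lacZ coding sequence, preceded by a short match to E. coli trpS, but it does not label the heat-shock sequences, intron or NLS, which presumably lie in the unannotated stretch between the polylinker fragments and lacZ. A short match to the C. elegans gene aex-5 occurs downstream of lacZ, and the record does not explain it or name a 3' UTR. The vector likely serves as an inducible lacZ control or as a scaffold for heat-shock-driven fusions, though the record states no specific purpose.
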