Addgene plasmid #1449: pPD50_14
Purpose: (Empty Backbone)
Depositing lab: Andrew Fire. Depositing organization: Carnegie Institution for Science.
Backbone
  Vector backbone: Unknown
  Backbone size (bp): 7024
  Vector type: Worm Expression
Growth in bacteria
  Bacterial resistance: Ampicillin, 100 μg/mL
  Growth temperature: 37°C
  Growth strain: DH5alpha
  Copy number: Unknown
Gene/Insert
  Gene/Insert name: None
  Tag / fusion protein: hsp16-415', hsp16-25', IVSA, SV40NLS, lacZN, lacZC
  Cloning method: Restriction Enzyme
Terms and licenses: Academic/Nonprofit Terms; Industry Terms: Not Available to Industry
Depositor comments: See Fire Lab Vector Kit Documentation 1995. Fire Lab Miniprep Number pPD50.14, Ligation number NONE.
How to cite: pPD50_14 was a gift from Andrew Fire (Addgene plasmid # 1449 ; http://n2t.net/addgene:1449 ; RRID:Addgene_1449)
