>Addgene plasmid #1449 | pPD50_14 | addgene partial sequence | sequence record 16590 | 1449_m13reverse
GNGCCTGCGGTCGACTCTAGAGGATCAAGAGCATTTGAATCAGAATATGGAGAACGGAGCATGAGCATTT
TCGAAGTTTTTTAGATGCACTAGAACAAAGCGTGTTGGCTTCCTCTGAGCCCGCTTTCCTTATATACCCG
CATTCTGCAGCCTTACAGAATGTTCTAGAAGGTCCTAGATGCATTCGTTTGAAAATACTCCCGGTGGGTG
CAAAGAGACGCAGACGGAAAATGTATCTGGGTCTCTTTATTGTGTACACTACTTTTCCATGTACCGAATG
TGAGTCGCCCTCCTTTTGCAACAAGCAGCTCGAATGTTCTAGAAAAAGGTGGAAAATAGTATAAATACCG
TTGAAAATAAATACCGAACAACATTTGCTCTAATTGTGAAATTAGAAATCTTCAACTATAATCATCTCAC
TGGATCCCCGGGATTGGCCAAAGGACCCAAAGGTATGTTTCGAATGATACTAACATAACATAGAACATTT
TCAGGAGGACCCTTGGCTAGAGGATCCCCGGGTACCGAGCTCAGAAAAAATGACTGCTCCAAAGAAGAAG
CGTAAGGTACCGGTGGGTGAAGACCAGAAACAGCACCTCGAACTGAGCCGCGATATTGCCCAGCGTTTCA
ACGCGCTGTATGGCGAGATCGATCCCGTCGTTTTACAACGTCGTGACTGGGAAAACCCTGGCGTTACCCA
ACTTAATCGCCTTGCAGCACATCCCCCTTTCGCCAGCTGGCGTAATAGCGAAGAGGCCCGCACCGATCGC
CCTTCCCAACAGTTGCGCAGCCTGAATGGCGAATGGCGCTTTGCCTGGTTTCCGGCACCAGAAGCGGTGC
CGGAAAGCTGGCTGGAGTGCGATCTTCCTGAGGCCGATACTGTCGTCGTCCCCTCAAACTGGCAGATGCA
CGGTTACGATGCGCCCATCTACACCAACGTGACCTATCCCATTACGGTCAATCCGCCGTTTGTTCCCACG
GAGAATCCGACGGGTTGNTACTCGCTCNCATTTAATGTTGATGAAAGCTGGCTACAGGAAGGCCAGACNC
GAATTATTTTTGATGGCGTTAACTCGGCGTTTCNTCTGNGGNGCACGGGCGCTGGGTCGNTACGGCNAGA
NAGTCNTTGGNCGTCTGAATTGACNGNAGCGCATTTTNCCCCCCGGAAAAACCCCCNCCCGGGGANGGGG
CTNCCTGAATGACCCCNTTNTCNGGAAAANCAGNATTGGGGGGGAGANGGGGNTTTTCCNGGACCTCCTT
TGGGNAAAACNANNACAAAANNN
